Addgene plasmid #208688: pminiTol2-HuC-NE2m
Purpose: Expresses the genetically-encoded fluorescent norepinephrine (NE) sensor GRAB_NE2m pan-neuronally in zebrafish
Depositing lab: Yulong Li. Depositing organization: Peking University. Publication: Monitoring norepinephrine release in vivo using next-generation GRAB(NE) sensors. Feng J, Dong H, Lischinsky JE, Zhou J, Deng F, Zhuang C, Miao X, Wang H, Li G, Cai R, Xie H, Cui G, Lin D, Li Y. Neuron. 2024 Jun 19;112(12):1930-1942.e6. doi: 10.1016/j.neuron.2024.03.001. Epub 2024 Mar 27. PubMed 38547869.
Backbone
  Vector backbone: pminiTol2
  Backbone size w/o insert (bp): 13381
  Vector type: Cloning vector
Growth in bacteria
  Bacterial resistance: Ampicillin, 100 μg/mL
  Growth temperature: 37°C
  Growth strain: DH5alpha
  Copy number: High Copy
Gene/Insert
  Gene/Insert name: GPCR activation based norepinephrine (NE) sensor GRAB_NE2m (alt names: GRAB_NE2m; NE2m)
  Species: H. sapiens (human)
  Insert size (bp): 1998
  Promoter: Huc
  Cloning method: Gibson Cloning
  Sequencing primers: 5′ CCAAGCATTACACCCCTC; 3′ TGTTTCAGGTTCAGGGGG
Terms and licenses: Academic/Nonprofit Terms; Industry Terms: Not Available to Industry
Depositor comments: Please visit https://www.biorxiv.org/content/10.1101/2023.06.22.546075v1 for bioRxiv preprint.
How to cite: pminiTol2-HuC-NE2m was a gift from Yulong Li (Addgene plasmid # 208688 ; http://n2t.net/addgene:208688 ; RRID:Addgene_208688)
