[The description below was written by a language model from this plasmid's Addgene catalogue record and pLannotate feature annotations shown in this document.]
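Description:
pminiTol2-HuC-NE2m is a zebrafish transgenesis plasmid built on the pminiTol2 backbone. It carries the genetically encoded norepinephrine sensor GRAB_NE2m under the HuC promoter for pan-neuronal expression. It is about 15.4 kb in total, with a 2 kb insert placed by Gibson assembly. In E. coli it is maintained as a high-copy plasmid through a ColE1/pUC-type origin and selected with ampicillin via the β-lactamase gene. The annotation also picks up two f1 origins in opposite orientations, lac regulatory and lacZα remnants, SP6 and T7 promoters, and an SV40 promoter. These appear to be leftovers of the composite cloning-vector history rather than functional parts of the payload. The backbone name implies minimal Tol2 transposon arms for transposase-mediated genomic integration, but these are not annotated in the feature table.

Neither is the HuC promoter. It presumably lies in the long unannotated stretch of roughly 9 kb upstream of the coding region, where the only hit is a 20 bp ADH1 promoter fragment that is probably spurious. The sensor reading frame begins with an Igκ leader peptide, which directs the protein into the secretory pathway for membrane delivery. A GPCR scaffold follows, interrupted by a GFP-derived module annotated as cEGFP, consistent with the GRAB design in which ligand-induced receptor conformational change alters fluorescence. The automated tool labels the flanking receptor segments as DRD4 and DRD3 fragments. These are likely homology-based matches to related aminergic receptors, and the record gives only a human origin without naming the parent receptor. An SV40 polyadenylation signal terminates the transcript. The construct is intended for imaging norepinephrine release in neurons of live zebrafish.
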