Features (pLannotate 1.2.2; 24 found; start..end, strand, type, name):
     12..116     -  promoter       AmpR promoter: bla
    143..571     +  rep_origin     f1 ori (sequence partly withheld): f1 bacteriophage origin of replication; arrow indicates direction of (+) strand synthesis
    599..649     -  misc_feature   bom (fragment): basis of mobility region from pBR322
    676..780     +  promoter       AmpR promoter: bla
    781..1641    +  CDS            AmpR: β-lactamase; bla; confers resistance to ampicillin, carbenicillin, and related antibiotics
   1812..2400    +  rep_origin     ori: high-copy-number ColE1/pMB1/pBR322/pUC origin of replication
   2583..2675    +  CDS            lacI (fragment): lac repressor; lacI; The lac repressor binds to the lac operator to inhibit transcription in E. coli. This inhibition can be relieved by adding lactose or isopropyl-β-D-thiogalactopyranoside (IPTG).
   2688..2709    +  protein_bind   CAP binding site: CAP binding activates transcription in the presence of cAMP. E. coli catabolite activator protein
   2724..2754    +  promoter       lac promoter: promoter for the E. coli lac operon
   2758..2780    +  protein_bind   lac operator (fragment): The lac repressor binds to the lac operator to inhibit transcription in E. coli. This inhibition can be relieved by adding lactose or isopropyl-β-D-thiogalactopyranoside (IPTG). lac repressor encoded by lacI
   2820..2838    +  promoter       SP6 promoter: promoter for bacteriophage SP6 RNA polymerase
   3098..3116    -  misc_feature   MCS (fragment): pBluescript multiple cloning site
   6139..6158    +  promoter       ADH1 promoter (fragment): S. cerevisiae ADH1; promoter for alcohol dehydrogenase 1
  11890..11952   +  sig_peptide    Igκ leader: leader sequence from mouse immunoglobulin κ light chain
  11954..11971   +  protein_bind   attB1 (fragment): mutant version of attB; core recombination site for the Gateway® BP reaction BP Clonase™
  12103..12747   +  CDS            DRD4 (fragment): DRD4_HUMAN - Experimental evidence at protein level: Swiss-Prot protein existence level 1. Dopamine receptor responsible for neuronal signaling in the mesolimbic system of the brain, an area of the brain that regulates emotion and complex behavior. Activated by dopamine, but also by epinephrine and norepinephrine, and by numerous synthetic agonists and drugs (PubMed:9003072, PubMed:16423344, PubMed:27659709, PubMed:29051383). Agonist binding triggers signaling via G proteins that inhibit adenylyl cyclase (PubMed:7512953, PubMed:7643093, PubMed:16423344, PubMed:27659709, PubMed:29051383). Modul
  12874..13596   +  CDS            cEGFP: cEGFP is a basic (constitutively fluorescent) green fluorescent protein published in 2008, derived from Aequorea victoria.
  13618..13854   +  CDS            DRD3 (fragment): DRD3_HUMAN - Experimental evidence at protein level: Swiss-Prot protein existence level 1. Dopamine receptor whose activity is mediated by G proteins which inhibit adenylyl cyclase. Promotes cell proliferation. From Homo sapiens (Human).
  13903..13986   +  CDS            large T antigen (fragment): large T antigen from SV40 (simian virus 40)
  14009..14130   +  polyA_signal   SV40 poly(A) signal: SV40 polyadenylation signal
  14164..14592   -  rep_origin     f1 ori (sequence partly withheld): f1 bacteriophage origin of replication; arrow indicates direction of (+) strand synthesis
  14596..14753   -  CDS            lacZα (fragment): LacZα fragment of β-galactosidase; lacZ fragment
  14756..14774   +  promoter       T7 promoter: promoter for bacteriophage T7 RNA polymerase
  15051..15348   -  promoter       SV40 promoter: SV40 enhancer and early promoter
>Addgene plasmid #208688 | pminiTol2-HuC-NE2m | addgene full sequence | sequence record 412237 | Addgene NGS Result
TCCGCCTCAGGACTCTTCCTTTTTCAATATTATTGAAGCATTTATCAGGGTTATTGTCTCATGAGCGGAT
ACATATTTGAATGTATTTAGAAAAATAAACAAATAGGGGTTCCGCGCACATTTCCCCGAAAAGTGCCACC
TG
[124 nt withheld, positions 143-266]
C
[91 nt withheld, positions 268-358]
A
[49 nt withheld, positions 360-408]
CCTTTGACGTTGGAGTCCACGTTCTTT
[37 nt withheld, positions 436-472]
ACCCTATCTCGGTCTATTCTTTTGATTTATAAGGGATTTTGCCGATTTCGGCCTATTGGTTAAAAAATGA
GCTGATTTAACAAAAATTTAACGCGAATTTTAACAAAATATTAACGCTTACAATTTCCTGATGCGGTATT
TTCTCCTTACGCATCTGTGCGGTATTTCACACCGCATCAGGTGGCACTTTTCGGGGAAATGTGCGCGGAA
CCCCTATTTGTTTATTTTTCTAAATACATTCAAATATGTATCCGCTCATGAGACAATAACCCTGATAAAT
GCTTCAATAATATTGAAAAAGGAAGAGTATGAGTATTCAACATTTCCGTGTCGCCCTTATTCCCTTTTTT
GCGGCATTTTGCCTTCCTGTTTTTGCTCACCCAGAAACGCTGGTGAAAGTAAAAGATGCTGAAGATCAGT
TGGGTGCACGAGTGGGTTACATCGAACTGGATCTCAACAGCGGTAAGATCCTTGAGAGTTTTCGCCCCGA
AGAACGTTTTCCAATGATGAGCACTTTTAAAGTTCTGCTATGTGGCGCGGTATTATCCCGTATTGACGCC
GGGCAAGAGCAACTCGGTCGCCGCATACACTATTCTCAGAATGACTTGGTTGAGTACTCACCAGTCACAG
AAAAGCATCTTACGGATGGCATGACAGTAAGAGAATTATGCAGTGCTGCCATAACCATGAGTGATAACAC
TGCGGCCAACTTACTTCTGACAACGATCGGAGGACCGAAGGAGCTAACCGCTTTTTTGCACAACATGGGG
GATCATGTAACTCGCCTTGATCGTTGGGAACCGGAGCTGAATGAAGCCATACCAAACGACGAGCGTGACA
CCACGATGCCTGTAGCAATGGCAACAACGTTGCGCAAACTATTAACTGGCGAACTACTTACTCTAGCTTC
CCGGCAACAATTAATAGACTGGATGGAGGCGGATAAAGTTGCAGGACCACTTCTGCGCTCGGCCCTTCCG
GCTGGCTGGTTTATTGCTGATAAATCTGGAGCCGGTGAGCGTGGGTCTCGCGGTATCATTGCAGCACTGG
GGCCAGATGGTAAGCCCTCCCGTATCGTAGTTATCTACACGACGGGGAGTCAGGCAACTATGGATGAACG
AAATAGACAGATCGCTGAGATAGGTGCCTCACTGATTAAGCATTGGTAACTGTCAGACCAAGTTTACTCA
TATATACTTTAGATTGATTTAAAACTTCATTTTTAATTTAAAAGGATCTAGGTGAAGATCCTTTTTGATA
ATCTCATGACCAAAATCCCTTAACGTGAGTTTTCGTTCCACTGAGCGTCAGACCCCGTAGAAAAGATCAA
AGGATCTTCTTGAGATCCTTTTTTTCTGCGCGTAATCTGCTGCTTGCAAACAAAAAAACCACCGCTACCA
GCGGTGGTTTGTTTGCCGGATCAAGAGCTACCAACTCTTTTTCCGAAGGTAACTGGCTTCAGCAGAGCGC
AGATACCAAATACTGTTCTTCTAGTGTAGCCGTAGTTAGGCCACCACTTCAAGAACTCTGTAGCACCGCC
TACATACCTCGCTCTGCTAATCCTGTTACCAGTGGCTGCTGCCAGTGGCGATAAGTCGTGTCTTACCGGG
TTGGACTCAAGACGATAGTTACCGGATAAGGCGCAGCGGTCGGGCTGAACGGGGGGTTCGTGCACACAGC
CCAGCTTGGAGCGAACGACCTACACCGAACTGAGATACCTACAGCGTGAGCTATGAGAAAGCGCCACGCT
TCCCGAAGGGAGAAAGGCGGACAGGTATCCGGTAAGCGGCAGGGTCGGAACAGGAGAGCGCACGAGGGAG
CTTCCAGGGGGAAACGCCTGGTATCTTTATAGTCCTGTCGGGTTTCGCCACCTCTGACTTGAGCGTCGAT
TTTTGTGATGCTCGTCAGGGGGGCGGAGCCTATGGAAAAACGCCAGCAACGCGGCCTTTTTACGGTTCCT
GGCCTTTTGCTGGCCTTTTGCTCACATGTTCTTTCCTGCGTTATCCCCTGATTCTGTGGATAACCGTATT
ACCGCCTTTGAGTGAGCTGATACCGCTCGCCGCAGCCGAACGACCGAGCGCAGCGAGTCAGTGAGCGAGG
AAGCGGAAGAGCGCCCAATACGCAAACCGCCTCTCCCCGCGCGTTGGCCGATTCATTAATGCAGCTGGCA
CGACAGGTTTCCCGACTGGAAAGCGGGCAGTGAGCGCAACGCAATTAATGTGAGTTAGCTCACTCATTAG
GCACCCCAGGCTTTACACTTTATGCTTCCGGCTCGTATGTTGTGTGGAATTGTGAGCGGATAACAATTTC
ACACAGGAAACAGCTATGACCATGATTACGCCAAGCTATTTAGGTGACACTATAGAATACTCAAGCTATG
CATCCAACGCGTTGGGAGCTCTCCCATATGGTCGAGCAGAGGTGTAAAAAGTACTCAAAAATTTTACTCA
AGTGAAAGTACAAGTACTTAGGGAAAATTTTACTCAATTAAAAGTAAAAGTATCTGGCTAGAATCTTACT
TGAGTAAAAGTAAAAAAGTACTCCATTAAAATTGTACTTGAGTATTAAGGAAGTAAAAGTAAAAGCAAGA
AAGAAAACTAGAGATTCTTGTTTAAGCTTGGATCCGTACCGGGCCCCCCCTCGAAATTCACTAATTTGAA
TTTAAATGCATTATCTTTCTATTCCTAAAGACCTTGGGTGACCAAAATCTTATTTTAATAAATAAAACTG
TTTATTAAAACTTTTTTGTTTCAAAGAACCATATGTATAGTGAAATTTATAAAAATATCAATTTTTAAAA
AGCTGGTGTACTCATTTATGTTATGAACTCTAAAACCATATACTGACTGCAAGTGATGATGTATAGAGTG
ATGTTTACGAGTAAACATATTTAGTTGTATACATCCTACTGAGCACATTTTGATGTATGAAATAACATTA
CAAGCTTTATCCAAATTAAGCCATTTTAAAACACTGCCAATTGAAAATACAAATCCTGGAAAAAATCGTC
TTTAGCGCAGTCATTTGAGCCATCCTAATCCGTTACCTCAGACCATAATAAGAAGGGATAACACTAGCTG
TAGCAATGGAACACATCTGTTTCACACAATCATATCTCCTGCGCCGGTGCTAAGCAGATTCAGCGTGATC
ATAACATGCTTTCCACTCATAAATGTAAATTTACAATTTGCACATGTAAAACAGACACTTTTGAGATATT
GGATAAAAAAACAAGAGTATATTGCTTAGTTTCATCCACCAGTCATCCCCACAGCGTTTGGAAGGCCATA
AAAAGTGTCTAAAATCAATGATCATTGAAAGAGCACAAGAGAGACTCTTACGCTGTAATGCCACTGGGGA
CAAAAGTGACAGTCTCTTAATGGGCTCTTCTGGAGGGGCTCCTGAACATTAAAAATTATCAGCGAAATTA
CCGAAAGAGCTTCAAGCAACTGGCATGCTTGATCCTCTGCGTCGGGGCGGTGAATAGGTGCTTCAGATGC
CCTCTTACCCACGGGCTGGATTCAGCTGCCCCGCTACCAGCGGAGACCCCCTAATGAGCCTCTGCAATTA
AGTTTATTCATGTTAAGTGTGAACGGGGTGCGTGCGGAACTGTGGGCAGCTAACAGACCTGGGTTCTTTG
TGCCACAAGTGCTGCCTTTATTCGGCTCACAAAGCAGAAAACAACACCCGCACCTATAATGGCGCCCTCG
GCTGGGTCTAAGAAACGTGGCGAGTTGACAGAGCAGAGTGGGCGGGGTTAAGACAGACTGACAGCGGGAC
CCATCTCCATCCTCTTATTAACGCTTAACGAGTGCCTTCCTCATGCAATATTCATCGCCACTAATATCAT
CCAAGCTCTGAGCTGAGCTGGCCACTTATGTAAGGCAATTATGTAAAATATCAGACAGGGCCCACACTCA
GAATCTGACTGGGGTAGAGACGCGGGACGAGAACCGAGAGCAAGAACTGAAAGTGAAAGTGACCACTAAA
GGGAGGAGAGGACAGAGGGGCAGGATGTGTCAAGATTACCAGAGAACACTTGGCCAGAAATGCGCAACCA
TTGGAGCTCTCCGGATTACCCAAAGGTTAACGAGTTTGAACGCCTCTGCCCACTCGCCCATCTCTGATGG
TTTCCCAAGAACTCCTCAAGCAAAATATATATAATTGTGTGTATTATGCACAGACACGAGAAAATGCTGT
TTTTCTGATCTGCATTACAGCACATTTGCCCGCCAACGACAATACCACCCACTCGGTACCTCGCTGACTC
CTGATGCCTGATACCTGCGCGGTGACTGTCTACAATCTGCATAATCAAGAGAAGTTGTGTTGAAGACGAG
CGCCACACAACCGTTTCCACAAGGTCACCCAAGGCCGGTGCAGATGTAGGTGAGGTCTCCATAAACAGAC
TGAAATAAACACATCCTCCGCTGGGAACAACAACCCCCTCACGCCTCATGCATTTCCATAAGCCTACATG
CATCTCTTCCAACTTATGGAGACTCGCACCTACCAACATCCGCACAACAAAGATATACAGAGCGCGCTCC
CTCAGGTCAAGGCCCTGTGGGGGTCTGTGCAGAAATAGGTCATTTGTCACACATCAAGTCCTGGGGCAGG
AGATGCATTATAGATGAGACCAAACAGCCTGTCTCGGTGAGCTCTACCCACTCCCTGAGACTAGAAATGG
GGGAAGGGAGCTTGAGATAACAACCGCTGCAATCACTGTGTCGATGTTTAATATCAGCACCAACCGGGAA
CAATAAGGAGATGGGTGCATTCATGTTCACATCTTACCAGTCAAGTATCATCGAACCGGCTTGATAACCA
CACCTCGTGTAATAGCTGAGCAGATAGTTGTCATTTTAAAGCGTTGGCCTTTGTCGATTATGTAATGCGC
ACATTCAACACATGGTAATATAGAAACGGTTATGTCGAGGTTGTTTTGTCCAGAGATGACCTTCACACAG
TTACAGCCGCTCTGCATCCACACAAATGGAGGACTTAATCGTGGACTGCATTCTTAGAAATGATCTACAA
AGACAAATAATGTGAAATCAAGAAAGGACAAAATTTAAGTAAGGGGATGAGGGAGAGAGAGAACGAGGGG
CAAGGAGAAAGCATGGCTCCTGTCTTTTTCTGCACCCATCTGTTCGGAGTGCAGGTGGAGCTCTATTCAC
TCAGCTCTGCATGTGTGTTTGGGGGGGGCAGGAAGAAAGGGAGGGCAAAAGGAAGAGTGGAGAGATGGTG
GGGGCTGGAGGGATGGGGGGTTCTCGGTGATCTCTCCTGAAGGGGATAATGGGAGAGCAGCGCTTTGCAA
TGGCTGCCATGTAGTACCCTCCCTGCACAATTAGCCAATCAGCAGCAAGCTCTGCCAGCCAGAAGGACAC
ATAAAAGAAGAACATTGCAGCAGAGGCACAGAAGGAGCCTGCGAGGAGCTGGGAAATACACACACAACAG
CAGAACCACAACACCCTCCCCTGGACACACCCTACTGGGGATCACTGCTTTTCTTTTTTTCTGAACCATC
GCCCACGCCACACGGAGAGAAATCTCTCTCTCATCATCATCCTGAAGAAAACCCCCTTATCCTCATTTTC
ACACTGCTGAGGAAAACCTACAATCGCACGGGCTGAGATTTCCTGGCGAAGACTGTCCTTTTTCCTTTTT
CTTTTTTTTTCTTTTCCTTTGGAAACTGACATTTGCATTTCTCCATTCCAAGCCACGGCGTAATAATATC
TGCAATCCAGCCTGAAGACCTGCAAATCGAAGGACCTAGATCACTATCATCTTTGTACGTCAAGGATCCT
GGTTACTGTACGTATAACCTTTCTTTCTTTTGCTCTGACCAATATGAAACACTAAAATCGATTCGAGCAG
CCTCTCAGCATCAATTACAGTGCGTGAAAAACATTCAAATAGAGGCAGCAAATATTACATGTGAAAATAC
AGGCTGGCTAAATCCAAGCTAATTTAGAAATGTGGTCAAAACGCATACTGGCACGTCTAATCGCGGATTC
AGTAAACAAGATTAACGATTAGCCCAGTGTATAAGTCATATGATACAGGCATGCGCGAGAGCATCGCTAC
ACCCGAGCTGGCTTCATTTTCGGAGGAAAATCAAAACATTGCTTTCTCCTGCCGTGCGAACCATTCGTCA
TAAACCGTAATACGCAACATACATTTATTACTACATCCGTTAATTAGCGATAATTAGCCGTTATTAACAA
AGAGCGCTGAGGAATTCCTCTCAAATAGCGGAGGTGCGGCGGAGGCAGAGGGGCGTAAAAGGGCACATGC
GTGCCTGGCTCAAAAAAGGATGCTCCAGACTGAAACTCAGAGACAAAACACGATGCCTCGGAGGCTGAGA
GCCCATCGAGAGGAAAGGCAAAGAAAAGGGTCGAGTCACTCAGAGGGGGAGGGGAGATATTGTGCATCCA
TTGGTTTGAATTGAAGCAGGCAGAATAAAAATCCTTGCGATTATGCTTCGTGAGAGATCGCGAGAGAGGA
AAAGGCTAAATGCCACGTATGCAAATGGATAAATGTCATCTATTTCTTCGCGAGTAGACATTTTGTGGAC
AACGAGAGTGTAAATAAGCGATATGAGGGGAATACAAAGGCCTTGAGGGAAAGCGTTTTGGGCGTGTCTT
GTCGAAAAGAAGACAGCGATGGCACGCGCTCAGAACCACCATCTTCACGTAGATAATCCGCGTGAAAACA
ATAACAAAACTGCTCATTTTAACACGAGCAGGTGTTTGAAACCACCCAAAAAAGATTGTCTAAAATATTA
AGATTAATTAATGACGTTTAAATGTCCAGGCCTGATATAAATGAAGCGTGTAGTAAGAGTAATCGCCTTT
GTTTCTTTTCAGAGATACGTTTTCAGAGATTCAGGGAATTATATCTTCAATAAAATAATGTTTGATTTCA
TTATTTTAAAGCTTTTTAAGAAGTAAAAATACACATTATTCATTTACATTTTATTTTATTTAAAGGCCTA
TGGTCTTGAAAATAATAAGTGGAATATATAGGCTATATATTCGTCTAAGGACAGCCGGTGTTATTTTATA
GTGACCTCAGACAAAAGCCGAGACAAAACGAGGCGCTTGCCTTTCATTTTAATCCTTAATAGACGGTGTG
ATGAATGAATGAATGAATGAATAAATGAATGAATGACGGGCCCTTCGGCATGTTGTTCCGCAGTCCTCCG
TGAGCACGAGTCTCTACCGCAGTGCCAAGCACATAAAACCGTTGAGTCAGATAACCTTCTCCAGGCGCGT
ATACACAATTCAAGGACAAGCACATCACAACTATACACAACACAACACAACCGCCTAAACGCACGAGCTC
ATCAATCGCAATTTAAAGGCATGTCAGTCAAAGAAAAAGGCGGCGTTATTTAAAACCAATGTTCAACAAT
ATTTGTATGCTGACTAGCCCGGGCGCGCACGCTATAAGATCACAAGGCCTTGTTTTTTCCCTTTATTCAA
AATATCATTAATTATTACAGGTCATAAAACAAAACAATGCGAATTACAATGATTTAAAGACTATTGATTT
AACAATAATCAGTTAATTATAGAATAATATTATAATATTTTACATACAAATGAAAGATGACATTATTTGA
TGACATTGTAATTAAAATATATGCAATATATTTTTACGTTTTTATTAATTAGGCTATTACTATTATTATA
ATTATCATTATTTTTATTATTATTATTATTATTAAATAGTCTTGCGAAATAAGAGTGAAGGCAGTTGCAA
TGTTCATTGTTCCCGGAGAGTCCCGCAGCCTCTGGCCTCAACACAAAGCGCTACTGTTTACATTAATATT
CATAGTGCTGCCATGGTCTCTGTAGAGGAGGAACGGGTGGCTCTTTTGTTCGCTAGTGTCAATACGTTTA
TTCAGCAAAAAGCAGCTCGGATTTGTGAATGCCCAACAAGCACACGCGCACTCCAATCAAAGGACGAGAG
GATAACGATTTTAAACGATTCGCAAACGTGTTTATTTGTAAAGACGACATCAAGAGCTTAATGTCCACTT
GAAAAGAAATAAATATGCCCGCGGCGCCAAGGATATTTTGAATGTAGTCGTTCATGGTGAGCCACTCCCG
AATTCAGCACTCTGGAGAGCGACCAAAGAGGAATAGCGGAATAGCAACTACTTGAGCCATTTCTCTCCGT
TTGATGGCGTTCATGATTAAAAATATAATCACGTGATTTTTTATACATATATAAATATATACATAAAGTA
ACGCTTTCCTTTTGAGAATACATAAATATTTATTCGCGTGATAAATCAATGATCTTATATTTATTTGCAC
GACCGAAATTAGCCAAATTCACCAATTAAAAAAAAAATAAGCCAACAAAAAAGAAGGGTTTATCCGTTCA
ATTTTGACTTGTGTCCTGTTGTTTTACAGCTGCCACTGTGATCCCTTAAGCTGCAGTGAGAGTGTGGCTA
ATGCCTTTTGTTTAAGATAATCCTGTAATCTGTTACCGAAACGGCCTATTGACAAGCCGGCATTCACATT
TCAGTCAGGAGGCCCGTCCAGACATGTACATTTATGAATTACGAATGATAAAATTAAGATCTGCATTAGG
CGTCAGAAATGTCACGAACACCCATTCATTTCCCACAGCCAATAATGGATCATGCTGGGAAGCGCTATCC
TCGCAGTCTCAAAATTAATGTTGACATGTTGCGTAGAGCTACAGATTAGATCAGCCATATGCTTTATGTG
TTTACCTCAGCGGATCTTCAGCAAGATGTGTTTATTTTAAGAAAATGGCTTCCTCGCTGCCTGCACAGGG
GCATTAAGGAAGTGACGTGAGCGTCCTCACAGTCAAATTACTTTATCTCATGCTGCTTTCAGGCCTCTGC
TTATTTTATTATTATTATTTTAAATTAGGGGGAATCACGGTGGCGTTGTGGGTAGGGTAGCGCGATCACC
TTACAGCAAGAAGGTCGCTGGTTCGAGCTCTGGCTGGGTCAGTTGGCATTTCTGTGTGGAGTTTAAATTG
AATTGAAATTGAATAAACTAAATTGGCCCTAGTGTATGTGTGTGAATGTAAGTGTGCATGGGTGTTTCCC
AGTGTTGGGTTTGACTGGAAGAGCATCCGCTTCGTAAAACATATGCTGGATAAGTTGGCGGTTCATTTCA
CTGTGGTGACCGCTGATTAATAAAGGGACTAAGCTGAAAATGAAATGAATTAATACATTTTAAATGAGCT
TTTGCTGACATGTTTATGATTACAAATAGTGAAATTGTATGTTAATTTACGATAAGTGCATTGTTCTAAA
TTCATTTTTATGTAGCAGCTGGTTTTTCTTCCATTTGTGTCATTCAACAGAACATTTTTCTAAAAAAGTG
AACTTAAATTTTCTCCTCCCTCTGACAAGGCTTGATGGTAATTTCAGCCGACTCTAATTACAGACTCACT
AAAAGGAATCGGTGCAGTCATTTATCTTTATCAGCGCGCTGGTGGGAAGGTAATAGGTTTTGCTTATGAG
TTGTTTGCGTGCGAGTCTGGGTCCTTGTGTAGGCGATGCTGATGCACTGCATTAAATATTGAGGGAGAAG
TCGCTCAAAAATAGCAAAGTACAGGCTGGGGCAGGAACGTCAAAGCCCGCTCAGTGGCCACGTTTCTTGT
TTCGTAAGTCCTATTTTTAATAGCGATAATTCAGGCTCAGTAGAAGGAACTCCAGCACTATAAGCAGTCT
CTCGCCTGTCTCGGCGAGTTATGTATTTTGGGATGAAGTGCTCTTCCACCTCTACCTCTGCTGTGCTGGC
GCCAGTATCTGGGCTGTAAGATAGTGTACGTGTCAGTCTGTGTGGCCGAAGAGCCTGTGTGTTGTGTAAC
TCACTACATTCGTCGCTGTGGATGGCTGACTTGCCATGGGGAGGTTTACTTCAGTTCACGAATCACATTC
GCCACGATCTTGTCACTTTGTGTCAAGACTCGCTCTCTGTGTGTCAACAGCTCTGCTGTTTGAGGTTGAA
ATTCTGAACTTGAGATATATCCCAGGATATATTAGGGCTACTGCCAACGGAAAAAGCAAATGGTGCCATG
GCCATTTGATTGATCAAACAAACACCCTTTTGCTTGGGTGACAGTGAAATGTCAGATCCATGTTTGTACT
GCTTTAATAACTTGCCTCTCTGAGCTTTCTCCTTGTCAGTGTCAATTTGCCTGAGATATAAATTCCGGTT
GCCCCGAAAGCTTATTTTATTAAAAAAAAGCTAACATGCACTCATACAACGTGCGCACATACATGTGAGG
CTTGCTAAAAGTCAAGAAGCAAGCCAATAGCAAGAGTCGTCAGACTGCTGTTACCTGGGCAACCTGGTTA
GAGGTAAGGCTCAAGGCAAGAATAAATCATTCCACTGAAGAGACACAGCGTTACAGCGAGATGAGAGCAA
GAGGCGATAGTGAAGGGAGAACAAAAGAACAGCCTACCCACACTAGTGCAGATCTACCTGTTTGAGCTAC
TGATTGTTCAGTTTGATTAGATATCAGACAATTCTGCTATCTCCAATTGCATTGCTGCATGAATTCCTAG
AAATCATTTTAATCACCAAAAACTAGTAGGGACACTTGTGGCGTATATGATTCTGCCTGTTGATTGTGGG
GATCCAACAGAAAGATCATGAATGCATTGTTAATTAAGTCGGTGAGACACCCTGTTCCACCCTAGGGGCC
GTTCTGGGGAAAGAGTGCTTTCAGTCAGCTAAAGATGACTAATATGTGAACATATATTACTACACATGCC
AATTTGTACATTCTGGATAGTTACCAGCCCTGGGAAAACATCGAAAAAAATAAATCAACATAGATAAAAT
TGGCAAATCCCTTCTGGTACGATGCAGAGTGCTTGCTCTGAGAACTTGTGCATTGTGACAGAAAGCGACC
GTTAAAAACTGAAAGTAGCATCTACAACCTGCATACATCTGTTCTTTGAAAATCCCCTGTAGGCCAAATT
AAGCATCACGCTGTGCTCCACAGCAACACGGATGAACCGAAAACCCAGACACAAACGCACACACTTTTCA
CATAAACAAGGTTTAGTTATGCTAGCTATGCTTTTTCGTCCTCCCTTTGTCATCAGCGGCGAGTGACGTA
ACACAGTTTGACCCTGGACAGCGTAAAGGGGGGGTTGGGAATGAGTGAAAGGACTGTGACATCTGCAGGG
CCAGGGGCTGATGGAGAGAGCTGAAGTGAGGGAGGTCAGAGGAGGAGGAAGGGTGGGATATTGTCCTCCT
CAGGCCCTATCCCTCTCAGACGCATTGATTTTTAACCTCTCAGCGAGAATGCCAAGCATTACACCCCTCA
AATTATGGTTCCTCACCCAACCTGTTATATTTTCCACCTGCAGATAATTAGCACCATTGAAACTCGAGGC
CGCAAACATGGAGACAGACACACTCCTGCTATGGGTACTGCTGCTCTGGGTTCCAGGTTCCACTGGTGAC
ACAAGTTTGTACAAAAAAGTTGGCACCACCGGTGGCTCCCTGCAGCCGGACGCGGGCAACGCGAGCTGGA
ACGGGACCGAGGCGCCGGGGGGCGGCGCCCGGGCCACCCCTTACTCCCTGCAGGTGACGCTGACGCTGGT
GTGCCTGGCCGGCCTGCTCATGCTGCTCACCGTGTTCGGCAACGTGCTCGTCATCATCGCCGTGTTCACG
AGCCGCGCGCTCAAGGCGCCCCAAAACCTCTTCCTGGTGTCTCTGGCCTCGGCCGACATCCTGGTGGCCA
CGCTCGTCATCCCTTTCTCGCTGGCCAACGAGGTCATGGGCTACTGGTACTTCGGCAAGGCTTGGTGCGA
GATCTACCTGGCGCTCGACGTGCTCTTCTGCACGTCGTCCATCGTGCACCTGTGCGCCATCAGCCTGGAC
CGCTACTGGTCCATCACACAGGCCAAAGAGTACAACCTGAAGCGCACGCCGCGCCGCATCAAGGCCATCA
TCATCACCGTGTGGGTCATCTCGGCCGTCATCTCCTTCCCGCCGCTCATCTCCATCGAGAAGAAGGGCGG
CGGCGGCGGCCCGCAGCCGGCCGAGCCGCGCTGCGAGATCAACGACCAGAAGTGGTACGTCATCTCGTCG
TGCATCGGCTCCTTCTTCGCTCCCTGCCTCATCATGATCCTGGTCTACGTGCGCATCTACCAGATCGCCA
AGCGTCGCACCCGCGTGCCACCCAGCCGCCGGGGTCCGGACGCCGTCGCCGCGCCGCCGGGGGGCACCGA
GCGCAGGCCCAACGGTCTGGGCCCCGAGCGCAGCGCGGGCCCGGGGGGCGCAGAGGCCGAACCGCTGCCC
ACCCAGCTCAACGGCGCCCCTGGCGAGCCCGCGCCGGCCGGGCCGCGCGACACCGACGCGCTGGACCTGG
AGGAGGGAGGAAACGTCTATATCAAGGCCGACAAGCAGAAGAACGGCATCAAGGCGAACTTCCACATCCG
CCACAACATCGAGGACGGCGGCGTGCAGCTCGCCTACCACTACCAGCAGAACACCCCCATCGGCGACGGC
CCCGTGCTGCTGCCCGACAACCACTACCTGAGCGTGCAGTCCAAACTTTCGAAAGACCCCAACGAGAAGC
GCGATCACATGGTCCTGCTGGAGTTCGTGACCGCCGCCGGGATCACTCTCGGCATGGACGAGCTGTACAA
GGGCGGTACCGGAGGGAGCATGGTGAGAAAGGGCGAGGAGCTGTTCACCGGGGTGGTGCCCATCCTGGTC
GAGCTGGACGGCGACGTAAACGGCCACAAGTTCAGCGTGTCCGGCGAGGGTGAGGGCGATGCCACCGAGG
GCAAGCTGACCCTGAAGTTCATCTGCACCACCGGCAAGCTGCCCGTGCCCTGGCCCACCCTCGTGACCAC
CCTGACCTACGGCGTGCAGTGCTTCAGCCGCTACCCCGACCACATGAAGCAGCACGACTTCTTCAAGTCC
GCCATGCCCGAAGGCTACATCCAGGAGCGCACCATCTTCTTCAAGGACGACGGCAACTACAAGACCCGCG
CCGAGGTGAAGTTCGAGGGCGACACCCTGGTGAACCGCATCGAGCTGAAGGGCATCGACTTCAAGGAGGA
CGGCAACATCCTGGGGCACAAGCTGGAGTACAACACCGGAGCAGCAGCACGCTGGCGCGGGCGGCAGAAC
CGCGAGAAGCGCTTCTTCTTCGTGCTGGCCGTGGTCATCGGAGTGTTCGTGGTGTGCTGGTTCCCCTTCT
TCTTCACCTACACGCTCACGGCCGTCGGGTGCTCCGTGCCACGCACGCTCTTCAAATTCTTCTTCTGGTT
CGGCTACTGCAACAGCTCGTTGAACCCGGTCATCTACACCATCTTCAACCACGATTTCCGCCGCGCCTTC
AAGAAGATCCTCTGTCGGGGGGACAGGAAGCGGATCGTGTTGTGAGCGGCCGCGACTCTAGATCATAATC
AGCCATACCACATTTGTAGAGGTTTTACTTGCTTTAAAAAACCTCCCACACCTCCCCCTGAACCTGAAAC
ATAAAATGAATGCAATTGTTGTTGTTAACTTGTTTATTGCAGCTTATAATGGTTACAAATAAAGCAATAG
CATCACAAATTTCACAAATAAAGCATTTTTTTCACTGCATTCTAGTTGTGGTTTGTCCAAACTCATCAAT
GTATCTTAAGGCGTAAATTGTAAGCGTTAATATTTTGTTAAAATTCGCGTTAAATTTTTGTTAAATCAGC
TCATTTTTTAACCAATAGGCCGAAATCGGCAAAATCCCTTATAAATCAAAAGAATAGACCGAGATAGGGT
[37 nt withheld, positions 14263-14299]
AAAGAACGTGGACTCCAACGTCAAAGG
[49 nt withheld, positions 14327-14375]
T
[91 nt withheld, positions 14377-14467]
G
[124 nt withheld, positions 14469-14592]
CCATTCGCCATTCAGGCTGCGCAACTGTTGGGAAGGGCGATCGGTGCGGGCCTCTTCGCTATTACGCCAG
CTGGCGAAAGGGGGATGTGCTGCAAGGCGATTAAGTTGGGTAACGCCAGGGTTTTCCCAGTCACGACGTT
GTAAAACGACGGCCAGTGAATTGTAATACGACTCACTATAGGGCGAATTGGGCCCAGAGGTGTAAAGTAC
TTGAGTAATTTTACTTGATTACTGTACTTAAGTATTATTTTTGGGGATTTTTACTTTACTTGAGTACAAT
TAAAAATCAATACTTTTACTTTTACTTAATTACATTTTTTTAGAAAAAAAAGTACTTTTTACTCCTTACA
ATTTTATTTACAGTCAAAAAGTACTTATTTTTTGGAGATCACTTCATTCTATTTTCCCTTGCTATTACCA
AACCAATTGAATTGCGCTGATGCCCAGTTTAATTTCCTCCAAAAAAGCCTCCTCACTACTTCTGGAATAG
CTCAGAGGCCGAGGCGGCCTCGGCCTCTGCATAAATAAAAAAAATTAGTCAGCCATGGGGCGGAGAATGG
GCGGAACTGGGCGGAGTTAGGGGCGGGATGGGCGGAGTTAGGGGCGGGACTATGGTTGCTGACTAATTGA
GATGCATGCTTTGCATACTTCTGCCTGCTGGGGAGCCTGGGGACTTTCCACACCTGGTTGCTGACTAATT
GAGATGCATGCTTTGCATACTTCTGCCTGCTGGGGAGCCTGGGGACTTTCCACACCCTAACTGACACACA
TTCCACAGCTGGTTCTT
