>Addgene plasmid #208688 | pminiTol2-HuC-NE2m | depositor partial sequence | sequence record 406546 | GRAB_NE2m
ATGGAGACAGACACACTCCTGCTATGGGTACTGCTGCTCTGGGTTCCAGGTTCCACTGGTGACACAAGTT
TGTACAAAAAAGTTGGCACCACCGGTGGCTCCCTGCAGCCGGACGCGGGCAACGCGAGCTGGAACGGGAC
CGAGGCGCCGGGGGGCGGCGCCCGGGCCACCCCTTACTCCCTGCAGGTGACGCTGACGCTGGTGTGCCTG
GCCGGCCTGCTCATGCTGCTCACCGTGTTCGGCAACGTGCTCGTCATCATCGCCGTGTTCACGAGCCGCG
CGCTCAAGGCGCCCCAAAACCTCTTCCTGGTGTCTCTGGCCTCGGCCGACATCCTGGTGGCCACGCTCGT
CATCCCTTTCTCGCTGGCCAACGAGGTCATGGGCTACTGGTACTTCGGCAAGGCTTGGTGCGAGATCTAC
CTGGCGCTCGACGTGCTCTTCTGCACGTCGTCCATCGTGCACCTGTGCGCCATCAGCCTGGACCGCTACT
GGTCCATCACACAGGCCAAAGAGTACAACCTGAAGCGCACGCCGCGCCGCATCAAGGCCATCATCATCAC
CGTGTGGGTCATCTCGGCCGTCATCTCCTTCCCGCCGCTCATCTCCATCGAGAAGAAGGGCGGCGGCGGC
GGCCCGCAGCCGGCCGAGCCGCGCTGCGAGATCAACGACCAGAAGTGGTACGTCATCTCGTCGTGCATCG
GCTCCTTCTTCGCTCCCTGCCTCATCATGATCCTGGTCTACGTGCGCATCTACCAGATCGCCAAGCGTCG
CACCCGCGTGCCACCCAGCCGCCGGGGTCCGGACGCCGTCGCCGCGCCGCCGGGGGGCACCGAGCGCAGG
CCCAACGGTCTGGGCCCCGAGCGCAGCGCGGGCCCGGGGGGCGCAGAGGCCGAACCGCTGCCCACCCAGC
TCAACGGCGCCCCTGGCGAGCCCGCGCCGGCCGGGCCGCGCGACACCGACGCGCTGGACCTGGAGGAGGG
AGGAAACGTCTATATCAAGGCCGACAAGCAGAAGAACGGCATCAAGGCGAACTTCCACATCCGCCACAAC
ATCGAGGACGGCGGCGTGCAGCTCGCCTACCACTACCAGCAGAACACCCCCATCGGCGACGGCCCCGTGC
TGCTGCCCGACAACCACTACCTGAGCGTGCAGTCCAAACTTTCGAAAGACCCCAACGAGAAGCGCGATCA
CATGGTCCTGCTGGAGTTCGTGACCGCCGCCGGGATCACTCTCGGCATGGACGAGCTGTACAAGGGCGGT
ACCGGAGGGAGCATGGTGAGAAAGGGCGAGGAGCTGTTCACCGGGGTGGTGCCCATCCTGGTCGAGCTGG
ACGGCGACGTAAACGGCCACAAGTTCAGCGTGTCCGGCGAGGGTGAGGGCGATGCCACCGAGGGCAAGCT
GACCCTGAAGTTCATCTGCACCACCGGCAAGCTGCCCGTGCCCTGGCCCACCCTCGTGACCACCCTGACC
TACGGCGTGCAGTGCTTCAGCCGCTACCCCGACCACATGAAGCAGCACGACTTCTTCAAGTCCGCCATGC
CCGAAGGCTACATCCAGGAGCGCACCATCTTCTTCAAGGACGACGGCAACTACAAGACCCGCGCCGAGGT
GAAGTTCGAGGGCGACACCCTGGTGAACCGCATCGAGCTGAAGGGCATCGACTTCAAGGAGGACGGCAAC
ATCCTGGGGCACAAGCTGGAGTACAACACCGGAGCAGCAGCACGCTGGCGCGGGCGGCAGAACCGCGAGA
AGCGCTTCTTCTTCGTGCTGGCCGTGGTCATCGGAGTGTTCGTGGTGTGCTGGTTCCCCTTCTTCTTCAC
CTACACGCTCACGGCCGTCGGGTGCTCCGTGCCACGCACGCTCTTCAAATTCTTCTTCTGGTTCGGCTAC
TGCAACAGCTCGTTGAACCCGGTCATCTACACCATCTTCAACCACGATTTCCGCCGCGCCTTCAAGAAGA
TCCTCTGTCGGGGGGACAGGAAGCGGATCGTGTTGTGA
